Addgene plasmid #132489: pMBD1-donor
Purpose: CRISPR donor plasmid to create GFP fusion proteins
Depositing lab: Kevin White.
Backbone
  Vector backbone: pUC19
  Vector type: CRISPR
Growth in bacteria
  Bacterial resistance: Ampicillin and Kanamycin, 100 & 50 μg/mL
  Growth temperature: 37°C
  Growth strain: TOP10
  Copy number: High Copy
Gene/Insert
  Gene/Insert name: MBD1
  Species: H. sapiens (human)
  Mutation: none
  Entrez Gene: MBD1 (a.k.a. CXXC3, PCM1, RFT)
  Tag / fusion protein: GFP (C terminal on backbone)
  Cloning method: Gibson Cloning
Terms and licenses: Academic/Nonprofit Terms; Industry Terms: Not Available to Industry
Depositor comments: Cloning source: K562
How to cite: pMBD1-donor was a gift from Kevin White (Addgene plasmid # 132489)
