[The description below was written by a language model from this plasmid's Addgene catalogue record and pLannotate feature annotations shown in this document.]
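Description:
pMBD1-donor is a CRISPR homology-directed repair donor plasmid built on the high-copy pUC19 backbone and intended to tag the endogenous human MBD1 gene with a C-terminal GFP fusion. It is propagated in E. coli through the pUC/ColE1-type origin and is selected with ampicillin (β-lactamase under its own promoter) together with kanamycin, the latter provided by the Tn5 NeoR/KanR gene carried within the payload. Remnants of the pUC19 cloning region (lac promoter and operator, CAP site, lacZα and MCS fragments) flank the insert, which was assembled by Gibson cloning from material sourced from K562 cells.

The two sequence records, an NGS result and the depositor's full sequence, are the same length and show the same sixteen features in opposite orientations and with different start points. The annotated cassette reads, in order, a short TEV-cleavage/6xHis tag fragment, an S-Tag, EGFP, an EMCV IRES2 and NeoR/KanR. No promoter is annotated upstream of this cassette, which is consistent with a knock-in design in which, after in-frame integration at the end of the MBD1 coding sequence, the endogenous promoter would drive an MBD1–tag–EGFP fusion and the IRES would allow translation of the neomycin resistance gene from the same transcript, permitting G418 selection of edited cells; the record itself does not spell this out. Unannotated stretches of roughly a kilobase lie on either side of the cassette and presumably hold the MBD1 homology arms, but the feature tables do not identify them, and the guide RNA and nuclease must be supplied separately. The tags offer options for detecting or affinity-purifying the endogenously expressed fusion protein.
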