Features (pLannotate 1.2.2; 16 found; start..end, strand, type, name):
      1..21      +  misc_feature   MCS (fragment): pUC18/19 multiple cloning site
     58..74      -  protein_bind   lac operator: The lac repressor binds to the lac operator to inhibit transcription in E. coli. This inhibition can be relieved by adding lactose or isopropyl-β-D-thiogalactopyranoside (IPTG). lac repressor encoded by lacI
     82..112     -  promoter       lac promoter: promoter for the E. coli lac operon
    127..148     -  protein_bind   CAP binding site: CAP binding activates transcription in the presence of cAMP. E. coli catabolite activator protein
    161..253     -  CDS            lacI (fragment): lac repressor; lacI; The lac repressor binds to the lac operator to inhibit transcription in E. coli. This inhibition can be relieved by adding lactose or isopropyl-β-D-thiogalactopyranoside (IPTG).
    436..1024    -  rep_origin     ori: high-copy-number ColE1/pMB1/pBR322/pUC origin of replication
   1195..2055    -  CDS            AmpR: β-lactamase; bla; confers resistance to ampicillin, carbenicillin, and related antibiotics
   2056..2160    -  promoter       AmpR promoter: bla
   2255..2290    +  CDS            rop (fragment): Rop protein, which maintains plasmids at low copy number; rop
   2392..2491    +  misc_feature   bom (fragment): basis of mobility region from pBR322
   2497..2654    -  CDS            lacZα (fragment): LacZα fragment of β-galactosidase; lacZ fragment
   3797..3817    +  CDS            capTEV™ (fragment): composite tag for in vivo biotinylation, TEV protease cleavage, and 6xHis tagging
   3831..3875    +  CDS            S-Tag: affinity and epitope tag derived from pancreatic ribonuclease A
   3966..4685    +  CDS            EGFP: the original enhanced GFP (Yang et al., 1996) mammalian codon-optimized
   4723..5308    +  misc_feature   IRES2: internal ribosome entry site (IRES) of the encephalomyocarditis virus (EMCV)
   5390..6193    +  CDS            NeoR/KanR: aminoglycoside phosphotransferase from Tn5; aph(3')-II (or nptII); confers resistance to neomycin, kanamycin, and G418 (Geneticin®)
>Addgene plasmid #132489 | pMBD1-donor | depositor full sequence | sequence record 254447 | Full Sequence
GACCTGCAGGCATGCAAGCTTGGCGTAATCATGGTCATAGCTGTTTCCTGTGTGAAATTGTTATCCGCTC
ACAATTCCACACAACATACGAGCCGGAAGCATAAAGTGTAAAGCCTGGGGTGCCTAATGAGTGAGCTAAC
TCACATTAATTGCGTTGCGCTCACTGCCCGCTTTCCAGTCGGGAAACCTGTCGTGCCAGCTGCATTAATG
AATCGGCCAACGCGCGGGGAGAGGCGGTTTGCGTATTGGGCGCTCTTCCGCTTCCTCGCTCACTGACTCG
CTGCGCTCGGTCGTTCGGCTGCGGCGAGCGGTATCAGCTCACTCAAAGGCGGTAATACGGTTATCCACAG
AATCAGGGGATAACGCAGGAAAGAACATGTGAGCAAAAGGCCAGCAAAAGGCCAGGAACCGTAAAAAGGC
CGCGTTGCTGGCGTTTTTCCATAGGCTCCGCCCCCCTGACGAGCATCACAAAAATCGACGCTCAAGTCAG
AGGTGGCGAAACCCGACAGGACTATAAAGATACCAGGCGTTTCCCCCTGGAAGCTCCCTCGTGCGCTCTC
CTGTTCCGACCCTGCCGCTTACCGGATACCTGTCCGCCTTTCTCCCTTCGGGAAGCGTGGCGCTTTCTCA
TAGCTCACGCTGTAGGTATCTCAGTTCGGTGTAGGTCGTTCGCTCCAAGCTGGGCTGTGTGCACGAACCC
CCCGTTCAGCCCGACCGCTGCGCCTTATCCGGTAACTATCGTCTTGAGTCCAACCCGGTAAGACACGACT
TATCGCCACTGGCAGCAGCCACTGGTAACAGGATTAGCAGAGCGAGGTATGTAGGCGGTGCTACAGAGTT
CTTGAAGTGGTGGCCTAACTACGGCTACACTAGAAGGACAGTATTTGGTATCTGCGCTCTGCTGAAGCCA
GTTACCTTCGGAAAAAGAGTTGGTAGCTCTTGATCCGGCAAACAAACCACCGCTGGTAGCGGTGGTTTTT
TTGTTTGCAAGCAGCAGATTACGCGCAGAAAAAAAGGATCTCAAGAAGATCCTTTGATCTTTTCTACGGG
GTCTGACGCTCAGTGGAACGAAAACTCACGTTAAGGGATTTTGGTCATGAGATTATCAAAAAGGATCTTC
ACCTAGATCCTTTTAAATTAAAAATGAAGTTTTAAATCAATCTAAAGTATATATGAGTAAACTTGGTCTG
ACAGTTACCAATGCTTAATCAGTGAGGCACCTATCTCAGCGATCTGTCTATTTCGTTCATCCATAGTTGC
CTGACTCCCCGTCGTGTAGATAACTACGATACGGGAGGGCTTACCATCTGGCCCCAGTGCTGCAATGATA
CCGCGAGACCCACGCTCACCGGCTCCAGATTTATCAGCAATAAACCAGCCAGCCGGAAGGGCCGAGCGCA
GAAGTGGTCCTGCAACTTTATCCGCCTCCATCCAGTCTATTAATTGTTGCCGGGAAGCTAGAGTAAGTAG
TTCGCCAGTTAATAGTTTGCGCAACGTTGTTGCCATTGCTACAGGCATCGTGGTGTCACGCTCGTCGTTT
GGTATGGCTTCATTCAGCTCCGGTTCCCAACGATCAAGGCGAGTTACATGATCCCCCATGTTGTGCAAAA
AAGCGGTTAGCTCCTTCGGTCCTCCGATCGTTGTCAGAAGTAAGTTGGCCGCAGTGTTATCACTCATGGT
TATGGCAGCACTGCATAATTCTCTTACTGTCATGCCATCCGTAAGATGCTTTTCTGTGACTGGTGAGTAC
TCAACCAAGTCATTCTGAGAATAGTGTATGCGGCGACCGAGTTGCTCTTGCCCGGCGTCAATACGGGATA
ATACCGCGCCACATAGCAGAACTTTAAAAGTGCTCATCATTGGAAAACGTTCTTCGGGGCGAAAACTCTC
AAGGATCTTACCGCTGTTGAGATCCAGTTCGATGTAACCCACTCGTGCACCCAACTGATCTTCAGCATCT
TTTACTTTCACCAGCGTTTCTGGGTGAGCAAAAACAGGAAGGCAAAATGCCGCAAAAAAGGGAATAAGGG
CGACACGGAAATGTTGAATACTCATACTCTTCCTTTTTCAATATTATTGAAGCATTTATCAGGGTTATTG
TCTCATGAGCGGATACATATTTGAATGTATTTAGAAAAATAAACAAATAGGGGTTCCGCGCACATTTCCC
CGAAAAGTGCCACCTGACGTCTAAGAAACCATTATTATCATGACATTAACCTATAAAAATAGGCGTATCA
CGAGGCCCTTTCGTCTCGCGCGTTTCGGTGATGACGGTGAAAACCTCTGACACATGCAGCTCCCGGAGAC
GGTCACAGCTTGTCTGTAAGCGGATGCCGGGAGCAGACAAGCCCGTCAGGGCGCGTCAGCGGGTGTTGGC
GGGTGTCGGGGCTGGCTTAACTATGCGGCATCAGAGCAGATTGTACTGAGAGTGCACCATATGCGGTGTG
AAATACCGCACAGATGCGTAAGGAGAAAATACCGCATCAGGCGCCATTCGCCATTCAGGCTGCGCAACTG
TTGGGAAGGGCGATCGGTGCGGGCCTCTTCGCTATTACGCCAGCTGGCGAAAGGGGGATGTGCTGCAAGG
CGATTAAGTTGGGTAACGCCAGGGTTTTCCCAGTCACGACGTTGTAAAACGACGGCCAGTGAATTCGAGC
TCGGTACCCAAAGTATAGCCGGCAGTTTGGCATGGTGTGGTGGGAGGTAAAGGCCCATACCCACTATGCT
GGTCACAATTAATGAGGGGCGTGTGTGTAGGACCCTAGAGATTTCTCCTGAGATCCAGCCCAATAGCATT
CCAGGTTAGGACTCTCCTTTGGGGGTAGGGGAAAGACTTGGTACTCTATCATGAGATTTGAAAGAAAAAG
ATAGGGAGTCTGGTCCCTATTTTCCTAAGGAATTTCTATAGGGGTCAGCTTTAATATATAAATTCTTATT
CAGAGAATAATCATTTGGGTCTTGAAGGCCTTTAGAGTCTCCAGGAGACCTCTGGGTGGGCTGTTGCCTG
ACATTGAGCAATGTGTACCAGAGAAATGGTGCTGGGCTTGCCTGGGCAGTGGTATGGGCAGGAGATCTGG
GTTCCGAGCTGGCTTTGTGAGCTGGGTTCACACGTAGTTGTGTGATCTCTGGTTGCCCTGCACTTCCTGG
AGCGGCCTCTGTGGAAGGGCTTGGGCTGGATCTCTTGAGCCTTTCCTGAGCCTATTGAGGTTATTAACTT
CAGATGCCTTGCAGAACTGTCCCTGTAGTCCTGGCATAGAACAAAGGGTAGATGCCTGTAAGGACTAGGG
TGGTTGGGAGGACAGAGGAGTGCTGGCTCCTGCAGAATATTGACAGACCCTGCATAGAGCCCCAGACACT
GGCGATGTAAACTATTGGCCTAAGCACTTGGATTCCTTTGCTCCTACAAACCAGCCCACCAGGCTAGAAA
CCCTTTCATCTATACTTGGCCAATTACAGAAGTATTGATTGAGTTCCTGTTGGGTGCACAGCATTGAGGA
CAATGAGCCCTGCAAAGCTTACCCTTCAGGAGACACAGGATACCTACCTTCAGGGAGCTTATAATCTGAC
TATGTACAAGCTGTCTATAATGGTAGTTTTTAGAAGATATAAAAAAAGATAAAGGATAATTAAGGGGAAG
TGGATGGAGGACACAGAATAGTAGGAAATGGTTTTGTAATGCTCCATTGCGCACATAGCAAACCTCATTC
AACATACAGACCTGCTCCCTTTTCCCTAGGTCCAAAGACCTTAAAAAACCTGGAGCTAGAAAGCAGGGGA
TTCCAACTACTGCAAGCGAGAATCTTTATTTTCAGGGCGCCGCCAAATTCAAAGAAACCGCTGCTGCTAA
ATTCGAACGCCAGCACATGGACAGCGGAGGTGGAGGTTCGAGCGGTCCCTCGGGTTCGTCGAGCCTGGAA
GTTCTGTTCCAGGGGCCCCTGTCGTCGAGCGGTCCCTCGGGTTCGATGGTGAGCAAAGGCGAGGAGCTGT
TCACCGGGGTGGTGCCCATCCTGGTCGAGCTGGACGGCGACGTAAACGGCCACAAGTTCAGCGTGTCCGG
CGAGGGCGAGGGCGATGCCACCTACGGCAAGCTGACCCTGAAGTTCATCTGCACCACCGGCAAGCTGCCC
GTGCCCTGGCCCACCCTCGTGACCACCCTGACCTACGGCGTGCAGTGCTTCAGCCGCTACCCCGACCACA
TGAAGCAGCACGACTTCTTCAAGTCCGCCATGCCCGAAGGCTACGTCCAGGAGCGCACCATCTTCTTCAA
GGACGACGGCAACTACAAGACCCGCGCCGAGGTGAAGTTCGAGGGCGACACCCTGGTGAACCGCATCGAG
CTGAAGGGCATCGACTTCAAGGAGGACGGCAACATCCTGGGGCACAAGCTGGAGTACAACTACAACAGCC
ACAACGTCTATATCATGGCCGACAAGCAGAAGAACGGCATCAAGGTGAACTTCAAGATCCGCCACAACAT
CGAGGACGGCAGCGTGCAGCTCGCCGACCACTACCAGCAGAACACCCCCATCGGCGACGGCCCCGTGCTG
CTGCCCGACAACCACTACCTGAGCACCCAGTCCGCCCTGAGCAAAGACCCCAACGAGAAGCGCGATCACA
TGGTCCTTAAGGAGTTCGTGACCGCCGCCGGGATCACTCTCGGCATGGACGAGCTGTACAAGTAATGATC
TAGAGTCGAGTTAATTAAGAATTCCGCCCCCCCCCCTCTCCCTCCCCCCCCCTAACGTTACTGGCCGAAG
CCGCTTGGAATAAGGCCGGTGTGCGTTTGTCTATATGTTATTTTCCACCATATTGCCGTCTTTTGGCAAT
GTGAGGGCCCGGAAACCTGGCCCTGTCTTCTTGACGAGCATTCCTAGGGGTCTTTCCCCTCTCGCCAAAG
GAATGCAGGGTCTGTTGAATGTCGTGAAGGAAGCAGTTCCTCTGGAAGCTTCTTGAAGACAAACAACGTC
TGTAGCGACCCTTTGCAGGCAGCGGAACCCCCCACCTGGCGACAGGTGCCTCTGCGGCCAAAAGCCACGT
GTATAAGATACACCTGCAAAGGCGGCACAACCCCAGTGCCACGTTGTGAGTTGGATAGTTGTGGAAAGAG
TCAAATGGCTCTCCTCAAGCGTATTCAACAAGGGGCTGAAGGATGCCCAGAAGGTACCCCATTGTATGGG
ATCTGATCTGGGGCCTCGGTGCACATGCTTTACATGTGTTTAGTCGAGGTTAAAAAAACGTCTAGGCCCC
CCGAACCACGGGGACGTGGTTTTCCTTTGAAAAACACGATGATAATATGGCCACAACCTGTTACATTGCA
CAAGATAAAAATATATCATCACGAACAGTAAAACTGTCTGCTTACATAAACAGTAATACAAGGGGTGTTA
TGGGATCGGCCATTGAACAAGATGGATTGCACGCAGGTTCTCCGGCCGCTTGGGTGGAGAGGCTATTCGG
CTATGACTGGGCACAACAGACAATCGGCTGCTCTGATGCCGCCGTGTTCCGGCTGTCAGCGCAGGGGCGC
CCGGTTCTTTTTGTCAAGACCGACCTGTCCGGTGCCCTGAATGAACTGCAGGACGAGGCAGCGCGGCTAT
CGTGGCTGGCCACGACGGGCGTTCCTTGCGCAGCTGTGCTCGACGTTGTCACTGAAGCGGGAAGGGACTG
GCTGCTATTGGGCGAAGTGCCGGGGCAGGATCTCCTGTCATCTCACCTTGCTCCTGCCGAGAAAGTATCC
ATCATGGCTGATGCAATGCGGCGGCTGCATACGCTTGATCCGGCTACCTGCCCATTCGACCACCAAGCGA
AACATCGCATCGAGCGAGCACGTACTCGGATGGAAGCCGGTCTTGTCGATCAGGATGATCTGGACGAAGA
GCATCAGGGGCTCGCGCCAGCCGAACTGTTCGCCAGGCTCAAGGCGCGCATGCCCGACGGCGAGGATCTC
GTCGTGACCCATGGCGATGCCTGCTTGCCGAATATCATGGTGGAAAATGGCCGCTTTTCTGGATTCATCG
ACTGTGGCCGGCTGGGTGTGGCGGACCGCTATCAGGACATAGCGTTGGCTACCCGTGATATTGCTGAAGA
GCTTGGCGGCGAATGGGCTGACCGCTTCCTCGTGCTTTACGGTATCGCCGCTCCCGATTCGCAGCGCATC
GCCTTCTATCGCCTTCTTGACGAGTTCTTCTGAGTCACTGGAGGCTTCTACAGACTGTAGGATTCAAGGT
GATATTTGCAGACTGGCTTTATGAGAGACAACACTGATCTACTAGGGGCTGGACCCTAGATTGGTTGCCA
GGGCTTGTGTGTGAATCAACCCTAGGAGGAAAAACCTACTACCAAACCAGAAGAGCAGGCCTAAGAGTAC
TTTGAGCTTCTAGAAGAAGTAAGCGGGAAAGGAAGAGAAAGAGTAGAAAGTTGGTGCATCTTCTCCTCCC
CAAGAGCCTGAGTATAAGAAGTTGGATTTTAAGGGTGGGGGAGCTGGGTTGGAGAAAGGTAATATAATTA
AAGCCACCACAAAACAACCTAAACAAGCCATGTTCATGAGTAATTGTAAGTGGCTTCTGGATGAGACCTG
GCAGTGTCTCTACATACTTCCTCAGGGAGATAGCAATTGAAAATGTAATTGAATAAATAAGGAAAGGAAC
TGCTATTTGGTGTGTTCCTCTGTGGACCCAGTTTATTTAATCCTTAAAATAATATTTTTGGGAAGACATT
GATTTTGTCCATTTATGTGGATGGGAAAACTGAGACTCATTAATTTGTCCAATGTCGAACAGCTGGTGTT
AGTAGAGCCTAGACTCAAACCCAGCTTTTAAAGCCCTTGTTCTTTACTCCACTAAACTGTAACCTGTAAT
CCTGTATGCACTAACAGGAGTTTTCGGTGACCTTGAAAACACAGATTACTATAATTACTATAATAAATCC
CTTACATTCCTGTCTCTAGCATGGTTTAGGGAGTGCCAAGGCTCAATGTAGATGGGGTCACCTTGTCAGA
GCATCTGTTCATACAGAAACTGGGTTTCCTGCAGACCCCAGGTGCTGCATAGGATTCCTCAAACCCTACA
GGATATATCTCCCCACTGGCTGCTGTCCATTTTGCTTGTTACCCTGACTCCCCCTCTTCAGCCAGAGCAG
TCTTTGTAACTAAAGCTGCCAGCCTGGCTCATCTTTCCTGACAACG
