Features (pLannotate 1.2.2; 16 found; start..end, strand, type, name):
    293..1012    -  CDS            EGFP: the original enhanced GFP (Yang et al., 1996) mammalian codon-optimized
   1103..1147    -  CDS            S-Tag: affinity and epitope tag derived from pancreatic ribonuclease A
   1161..1181    -  CDS            capTEV™ (fragment): composite tag for in vivo biotinylation, TEV protease cleavage, and 6xHis tagging
   2324..2481    +  CDS            lacZα (fragment): LacZα fragment of β-galactosidase; lacZ fragment
   2487..2586    -  misc_feature   bom (fragment): basis of mobility region from pBR322
   2688..2723    -  CDS            rop (fragment): Rop protein, which maintains plasmids at low copy number; rop
   2818..2922    +  promoter       AmpR promoter: bla
   2923..3783    +  CDS            AmpR: β-lactamase; bla; confers resistance to ampicillin, carbenicillin, and related antibiotics
   3954..4542    +  rep_origin     ori: high-copy-number ColE1/pMB1/pBR322/pUC origin of replication
   4725..4817    +  CDS            lacI (fragment): lac repressor; lacI; The lac repressor binds to the lac operator to inhibit transcription in E. coli. This inhibition can be relieved by adding lactose or isopropyl-β-D-thiogalactopyranoside (IPTG).
   4830..4851    +  protein_bind   CAP binding site: CAP binding activates transcription in the presence of cAMP. E. coli catabolite activator protein
   4866..4896    +  promoter       lac promoter: promoter for the E. coli lac operon
   4904..4920    +  protein_bind   lac operator: The lac repressor binds to the lac operator to inhibit transcription in E. coli. This inhibition can be relieved by adding lactose or isopropyl-β-D-thiogalactopyranoside (IPTG). lac repressor encoded by lacI
   4957..4977    -  misc_feature   MCS (fragment): pUC18/19 multiple cloning site
   5970..6773    -  CDS            NeoR/KanR: aminoglycoside phosphotransferase from Tn5; aph(3')-II (or nptII); confers resistance to neomycin, kanamycin, and G418 (Geneticin®)
   6855..255     -  misc_feature   IRES2 (across the origin): internal ribosome entry site (IRES) of the encephalomyocarditis virus (EMCV)
>Addgene plasmid #132489 | pMBD1-donor | addgene full sequence | sequence record 275716 | Addgene NGS Result
GCTACAGACGTTGTTTGTCTTCAAGAAGCTTCCAGAGGAACTGCTTCCTTCACGACATTCAACAGACCCT
GCATTCCTTTGGCGAGAGGGGAAAGACCCCTAGGAATGCTCGTCAAGAAGACAGGGCCAGGTTTCCGGGC
CCTCACATTGCCAAAAGACGGCAATATGGTGGAAAATAACATATAGACAAACGCACACCGGCCTTATTCC
AAGCGGCTTCGGCCAGTAACGTTAGGGGNGGGGGAGGGAGAGGGGGGGGGGCGGAATTCTTAATTAACTC
GACTCTAGATCATTACTTGTACAGCTCGTCCATGCCGAGAGTGATCCCGGCGGCGGTCACGAACTCCTTA
AGGACCATGTGATCGCGCTTCTCGTTGGGGTCTTTGCTCAGGGCGGACTGGGTGCTCAGGTAGTGGTTGT
CGGGCAGCAGCACGGGGCCGTCGCCGATGGGGGTGTTCTGCTGGTAGTGGTCGGCGAGCTGCACGCTGCC
GTCCTCGATGTTGTGGCGGATCTTGAAGTTCACCTTGATGCCGTTCTTCTGCTTGTCGGCCATGATATAG
ACGTTGTGGCTGTTGTAGTTGTACTCCAGCTTGTGCCCCAGGATGTTGCCGTCCTCCTTGAAGTCGATGC
CCTTCAGCTCGATGCGGTTCACCAGGGTGTCGCCCTCGAACTTCACCTCGGCGCGGGTCTTGTAGTTGCC
GTCGTCCTTGAAGAAGATGGTGCGCTCCTGGACGTAGCCTTCGGGCATGGCGGACTTGAAGAAGTCGTGC
TGCTTCATGTGGTCGGGGTAGCGGCTGAAGCACTGCACGCCGTAGGTCAGGGTGGTCACGAGGGTGGGCC
AGGGCACGGGCAGCTTGCCGGTGGTGCAGATGAACTTCAGGGTCAGCTTGCCGTAGGTGGCATCGCCCTC
GCCCTCGCCGGACACGCTGAACTTGTGGCCGTTTACGTCGCCGTCCAGCTCGACCAGGATGGGCACCACC
CCGGTGAACAGCTCCTCGCCTTTGCTCACCATCGAACCCGAGGGACCGCTCGACGACAGGGGCCCCTGGA
ACAGAACTTCCAGGCTCGACGAACCCGAGGGACCGCTCGAACCTCCACCTCCGCTGTCCATGTGCTGGCG
TTCGAATTTAGCAGCAGCGGTTTCTTTGAATTTGGCGGCGCCCTGAAAATAAAGATTCTCGCTTGCAGTA
GTTGGAATCCCCTGCTTTCTAGCTCCAGGTTTTTTAAGGTCTTTGGACCTAGGGAAAAGGGAGCAGGTCT
GTATGTTGAATGAGGTTTGCTATGTGCGCAATGGAGCATTACAAAACCATTTCCTACTATTCTGTGTCCT
CCATCCACTTCCCCTTAATTATCCTTTATCTTTTTTTATATCTTCTAAAAACTACCATTATAGACAGCTT
GTACATAGTCAGATTATAAGCTCCCTGAAGGTAGGTATCCTGTGTCTCCTGAAGGGTAAGCTTTGCAGGG
CTCATTGTCCTCAATGCTGTGCACCCAACAGGAACTCAATCAATACTTCTGTAATTGGCCAAGTATAGAT
GAAAGGGTTTCTAGCCTGGTGGGCTGGTTTGTAGGAGCAAAGGAATCCAAGTGCTTAGGCCAATAGTTTA
CATCGCCAGTGTCTGGGGCTCTATGCAGGGTCTGTCAATATTCTGCAGGAGCCAGCACTCCTCTGTCCTC
CCAACCACCCTAGTCCTTACAGGCATCTACCCTTTGTTCTATGCCAGGACTACAGGGACAGTTCTGCAAG
GCATCTGAAGTTAATAACCTCAATAGGCTCAGGAAAGGCTCAAGAGATCCAGCCCAAGCCCTTCCACAGA
GGCCGCTCCAGGAAGTGCAGGGCAACCAGAGATCACACAACTACGTGTGAACCCAGCTCACAAAGCCAGC
TCGGAACCCAGATCTCCTGCCCATACCACTGCCCAGGCAAGCCCAGCACCATTTCTCTGGTACACATTGC
TCAATGTCAGGCAACAGCCCACCCAGAGGTCTCCTGGAGACTCTAAAGGCCTTCAAGACCCAAATGATTA
TTCTCTGAATAAGAATTTATATATTAAAGCTGACCCCTATAGAAATTCCTTAGGAAAATAGGGACCAGAC
TCCCTATCTTTTTCTTTCAAATCTCATGATAGAGTACCAGGTCTTTCCCCTACCCCCAAAGGAGAGTCCT
AACCTGGAATGCTATTGGGCTGGATCTCAGGAGAAATCTCTAGGGTCCTACACACACGCCCCTCATTAAT
TGTGACCAGCATAGTGGGTATGGGCCTTTACCTCCCACCACACCATGCCAAACTGCCGGCTATACTTTGG
GTACCGAGCTCGAATTCACTGGCCGTCGTTTTACAACGTCGTGACTGGGAAAACCCTGGCGTTACCCAAC
TTAATCGCCTTGCAGCACATCCCCCTTTCGCCAGCTGGCGTAATAGCGAAGAGGCCCGCACCGATCGCCC
TTCCCAACAGTTGCGCAGCCTGAATGGCGAATGGCGCCTGATGCGGTATTTTCTCCTTACGCATCTGTGC
GGTATTTCACACCGCATATGGTGCACTCTCAGTACAATCTGCTCTGATGCCGCATAGTTAAGCCAGCCCC
GACACCCGCCAACACCCGCTGACGCGCCCTGACGGGCTTGTCTGCTCCCGGCATCCGCTTACAGACAAGC
TGTGACCGTCTCCGGGAGCTGCATGTGTCAGAGGTTTTCACCGTCATCACCGAAACGCGCGAGACGAAAG
GGCCTCGTGATACGCCTATTTTTATAGGTTAATGTCATGATAATAATGGTTTCTTAGACGTCAGGTGGCA
CTTTTCGGGGAAATGTGCGCGGAACCCCTATTTGTTTATTTTTCTAAATACATTCAAATATGTATCCGCT
CATGAGACAATAACCCTGATAAATGCTTCAATAATATTGAAAAAGGAAGAGTATGAGTATTCAACATTTC
CGTGTCGCCCTTATTCCCTTTTTTGCGGCATTTTGCCTTCCTGTTTTTGCTCACCCAGAAACGCTGGTGA
AAGTAAAAGATGCTGAAGATCAGTTGGGTGCACGAGTGGGTTACATCGAACTGGATCTCAACAGCGGTAA
GATCCTTGAGAGTTTTCGCCCCGAAGAACGTTTTCCAATGATGAGCACTTTTAAAGTTCTGCTATGTGGC
GCGGTATTATCCCGTATTGACGCCGGGCAAGAGCAACTCGGTCGCCGCATACACTATTCTCAGAATGACT
TGGTTGAGTACTCACCAGTCACAGAAAAGCATCTTACGGATGGCATGACAGTAAGAGAATTATGCAGTGC
TGCCATAACCATGAGTGATAACACTGCGGCCAACTTACTTCTGACAACGATCGGAGGACCGAAGGAGCTA
ACCGCTTTTTTGCACAACATGGGGGATCATGTAACTCGCCTTGATCGTTGGGAACCGGAGCTGAATGAAG
CCATACCAAACGACGAGCGTGACACCACGATGCCTGTAGCAATGGCAACAACGTTGCGCAAACTATTAAC
TGGCGAACTACTTACTCTAGCTTCCCGGCAACAATTAATAGACTGGATGGAGGCGGATAAAGTTGCAGGA
CCACTTCTGCGCTCGGCCCTTCCGGCTGGCTGGTTTATTGCTGATAAATCTGGAGCCGGTGAGCGTGGGT
CTCGCGGTATCATTGCAGCACTGGGGCCAGATGGTAAGCCCTCCCGTATCGTAGTTATCTACACGACGGG
GAGTCAGGCAACTATGGATGAACGAAATAGACAGATCGCTGAGATAGGTGCCTCACTGATTAAGCATTGG
TAACTGTCAGACCAAGTTTACTCATATATACTTTAGATTGATTTAAAACTTCATTTTTAATTTAAAAGGA
TCTAGGTGAAGATCCTTTTTGATAATCTCATGACCAAAATCCCTTAACGTGAGTTTTCGTTCCACTGAGC
GTCAGACCCCGTAGAAAAGATCAAAGGATCTTCTTGAGATCCTTTTTTTCTGCGCGTAATCTGCTGCTTG
CAAACAAAAAAACCACCGCTACCAGCGGTGGTTTGTTTGCCGGATCAAGAGCTACCAACTCTTTTTCCGA
AGGTAACTGGCTTCAGCAGAGCGCAGATACCAAATACTGTTCTTCTAGTGTAGCCGTAGTTAGGCCACCA
CTTCAAGAACTCTGTAGCACCGCCTACATACCTCGCTCTGCTAATCCTGTTACCAGTGGCTGCTGCCAGT
GGCGATAAGTCGTGTCTTACCGGGTTGGACTCAAGACGATAGTTACCGGATAAGGCGCAGCGGTCGGGCT
GAACGGGGGGTTCGTGCACACAGCCCAGCTTGGAGCGAACGACCTACACCGAACTGAGATACCTACAGCG
TGAGCTATGAGAAAGCGCCACGCTTCCCGAAGGGAGAAAGGCGGACAGGTATCCGGTAAGCGGCAGGGTC
GGAACAGGAGAGCGCACGAGGGAGCTTCCAGGGGGAAACGCCTGGTATCTTTATAGTCCTGTCGGGTTTC
GCCACCTCTGACTTGAGCGTCGATTTTTGTGATGCTCGTCAGGGGGGCGGAGCCTATGGAAAAACGCCAG
CAACGCGGCCTTTTTACGGTTCCTGGCCTTTTGCTGGCCTTTTGCTCACATGTTCTTTCCTGCGTTATCC
CCTGATTCTGTGGATAACCGTATTACCGCCTTTGAGTGAGCTGATACCGCTCGCCGCAGCCGAACGACCG
AGCGCAGCGAGTCAGTGAGCGAGGAAGCGGAAGAGCGCCCAATACGCAAACCGCCTCTCCCCGCGCGTTG
GCCGATTCATTAATGCAGCTGGCACGACAGGTTTCCCGACTGGAAAGCGGGCAGTGAGCGCAACGCAATT
AATGTGAGTTAGCTCACTCATTAGGCACCCCAGGCTTTACACTTTATGCTTCCGGCTCGTATGTTGTGTG
GAATTGTGAGCGGATAACAATTTCACACAGGAAACAGCTATGACCATGATTACGCCAAGCTTGCATGCCT
GCAGGTCCGTTGTCAGGAAAGATGAGCCAGGCTGGCAGCTTTAGTTACAAAGACTGCTCTGGCTGAAGAG
GGGGAGTCAGGGTAACAAGCAAAATGGACAGCAGCCAGTGGGGAGATATATCCTGTAGGGTTTGAGGAAT
CCTATGCAGCACCTGGGGTCTGCAGGAAACCCAGTTTCTGTATGAACAGATGCTCTGACAAGGTGACCCC
ATCTACATTGAGCCTTGGCACTCCCTAAACCATGCTAGAGACAGGAATGTAAGGGATTTATTATAGTAAT
TATAGTAATCTGTGTTTTCAAGGTCACCGAAAACTCCTGTTAGTGCATACAGGATTACAGGTTACAGTTT
AGTGGAGTAAAGAACAAGGGCTTTAAAAGCTGGGTTTGAGTCTAGGCTCTACTAACACCAGCTGTTCGAC
ATTGGACAAATTAATGAGTCTCAGTTTTCCCATCCACATAAATGGACAAAATCAATGTCTTCCCAAAAAT
ATTATTTTAAGGATTAAATAAACTGGGTCCACAGAGGAACACACCAAATAGCAGTTCCTTTCCTTATTTA
TTCAATTACATTTTCAATTGCTATCTCCCTGAGGAAGTATGTAGAGACACTGCCAGGTCTCATCCAGAAG
CCACTTACAATTACTCATGAACATGGCTTGTTTAGGTTGTTTTGTGGTGGCTTTAATTATATTACCTTTC
TCCAACCCAGCTCCCCCACCCTTAAAATCCAACTTCTTATACTCAGGCTCTTGGGGAGGAGAAGATGCAC
CAACTTTCTACTCTTTCTCTTCCTTTCCCGCTTACTTCTTCTAGAAGCTCAAAGTACTCTTAGGCCTGCT
CTTCTGGTTTGGTAGTAGGTTTTTCCTCCTAGGGTTGATTCACACACAAGCCCTGGCAACCAATCTAGGG
TCCAGCCCCTAGTAGATCAGTGTTGTCTCTCATAAAGCCAGTCTGCAAATATCACCTTGAATCCTACAGT
CTTAGAAGCCTCCAGTGACTCAGAAGAACTCGTCAAGAAGGCGATAGAAGGCGATGCGCTGCGAATCGGG
AGCGGCGATACCGTAAAGCACGAGGAAGCGGTCAGCCCATTCGCCGCCAAGCTCTTCAGCAATATCACGG
GTAGCCAACGCTATGTCCTGATAGCGGTCCGCCACACCCAGCCGGCCACAGTCGATGAATCCAGAAAAGC
GGCCATTTTCCACCATGATATTCGGCAAGCAGGCATCGCCATGGGTCACGACGAGATCCTCGCCGTCGGG
CATGCGCGCCTTGAGCCTGGCGAACAGTTCGGCTGGCGCGAGCCCCTGATGCTCTTCGTCCAGATCATCC
TGATCGACAAGACCGGCTTCCATCCGAGTACGTGCTCGCTCGATGCGATGTTTCGCTTGGTGGTCGAATG
GGCAGGTAGCCGGATCAAGCGTATGCAGCCGCCGCATTGCATCAGCCATGATGGATACTTTCTCGGCAGG
AGCAAGGTGAGATGACAGGAGATCCTGCCCCGGCACTTCGCCCAATAGCAGCCAGTCCCTTCCCGCTTCA
GTGACAACGTCGAGCACAGCTGCGCAAGGAACGCCCGTCGTGGCCAGCCACGATAGCCGCGCTGCCTCGT
CCTGCAGTTCATTCAGGGCACCGGACAGGTCGGTCTTGACAAAAAGAACCGGGCGCCCCTGCGCTGACAG
CCGGAACACGGCGGCATCAGAGCAGCCGATTGTCTGTTGTGCCCAGTCATAGCCGAATAGCCTCTCCACC
CAAGCGGCCGGAGAACCTGCGTGCAATCCATCTTGTTCAATGGCCGATCCCATAACACCCCTTGTATTAC
TGTTTATGTAAGCAGACAGTTTTACTGTTCGTGATGATATATTTTTATCTTGTGCAATGTAACAGGTTGT
GGCCATATTATCATCGTGTTTTTCAAAGGAAAACCACGTCCCCGTGGTTCGGGGGGCCTAGACGTTTTTT
TAACCTCGACTAAACACATGTAAAGCATGTGCACCGAGGCCCCAGATCAGATCCCATACAATGGGGTACC
TTCTGGGCATCCTTCAGCCCCTTGTTGAATACGCTTGAGGAGAGCCATTTGACTCTTTCCACAACTATCC
AACTCACAACGTGGCACTGGGGTTGTGCCGCCTTTGCAGGTGTATCTTATACACGTGGCTTTTGGCCGCA
GAGGCACCTGTCGCCAGGTGGGGGGTTCCGCTGCCTGCAAAGGGTC
